Addgene plasmid #138121: pYPQ285-RVR
Purpose: Gateway entry plasmid (attL1 & attR5) expressing rice codon optimized Lb5Cas12a with N512R, K518V and N522R mutations, without promoter
Depositing lab: Yiping Qi. Depositing organization: University of Maryland, College Park. Publication: Expanding the scope of plant genome engineering with Cas12a orthologs and highly multiplexable editing systems. Zhang Y, Ren Q, Tang X, Liu S, Malzahn AA, Zhou J, Wang J, Yin D, Pan C, Yuan M, Huang L, Yang H, Zhao Y, Fang Q, Zheng X, Tian L, Cheng Y, Le Y, McCoy B, Franklin L, Selengut JD, Mount SM, Que Q, Zhang Y, Qi Y. Nat Commun. 2021 Mar 29;12(1):1944. doi: 10.1038/s41467-021-22330-w. PubMed 33782402.
Backbone
  Vector backbone: pYPQ167
  Vector type: Plant Expression, CRISPR ; Gateway compatible Cas12a entry clone
Growth in bacteria
  Bacterial resistance: Spectinomycin, 50 μg/mL
  Growth temperature: 37°C
  Growth strain: DH5alpha
  Copy number: High Copy
Gene/Insert
  Gene/Insert name: Lb5Cas12a RVR variant
  Species: Lachnospiracea bacterium MA2020
  Mutation: N512R, K518V and N522R
  Tag / fusion protein: NLS (N terminal on insert); NLS (C terminal on insert)
Terms and licenses: Academic/Nonprofit Terms; Industry Terms: Not Available to Industry
How to cite: pYPQ285-RVR was a gift from Yiping Qi (Addgene plasmid # 138121 ; http://n2t.net/addgene:138121 ; RRID:Addgene_138121)
