[The description below was written by a language model from this plasmid's Addgene catalogue record and pLannotate feature annotations shown in this document.]
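Description:
pYPQ285-RVR is a Gateway entry clone built on the pYPQ167 backbone and intended for assembling plant CRISPR-Cas12a expression vectors. It is a 6,873 nt high-copy plasmid maintained in E. coli through a ColE1/pUC-type origin and selected with spectinomycin via the aadA (SmR) aminoglycoside adenylyltransferase gene. That gene sits downstream of a fragment of the class 1 integron Pc promoter and a remnant of a gentamicin resistance gene. Other backbone remnants picked up by the annotation include short lacI and lacZα fragments, rrnB T1 and T2 terminators upstream of the cloning region that insulate the insert from read-through transcription, and a T7 promoter beyond the attR5 site.

The payload lies between attL1 and attR5 recombination sites. It is a rice codon-optimized coding sequence for Lb5Cas12a from Lachnospiraceae bacterium MA2020 carrying the N512R, K518V and N522R substitutions (the "RVR" variant), with nuclear localization signals at both the N and C termini. The automated feature table does not annotate the Cas12a open reading frame itself, but the unannotated stretch between attL1 and the NOS terminator corresponds to where it would sit. The NOS terminator supplies the polyadenylation signal, and the cassette deliberately has no promoter. In a multisite LR reaction, the attL1/attR5 pair allows this module to be combined with a compatible crRNA entry clone and a destination vector that provides the promoter driving Cas12a. The associated work concerns broadening plant genome engineering with Cas12a orthologs and multiplexed editing. RVR-type substitutions in Cas12a enzymes are generally made to alter PAM recognition, although the record does not state the PAM preference of this variant.
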