Features (pLannotate 1.2.2; 12 found; start..end, strand, type, name):
     96..119     +  promoter       Pc promoter (fragment): intI1 (promoter lies within the coding sequence); class 1 integron promoter
    295..351     +  CDS            GmR (fragment): gentamycin acetyltransferase; aacC1; confers resistance to gentamycin
    358..1149    +  CDS            SmR: aminoglycoside adenylyltransferase (Murphy, 1985); aadA; confers resistance to spectinomycin and streptomycin
   1242..1830    +  rep_origin     ori: high-copy-number ColE1/pMB1/pBR322/pUC origin of replication
   2013..2105    +  CDS            lacI (fragment): lac repressor; lacI; The lac repressor binds to the lac operator to inhibit transcription in E. coli. This inhibition can be relieved by adding lactose or isopropyl-β-D-thiogalactopyranoside (IPTG).
   2160..2187    -  terminator     rrnB T2 terminator: transcription terminator T2 from the E. coli rrnB gene
   2319..2362    +  terminator     rrnB T1 terminator: Escherichia coli rrnB; transcription terminator T1 from the E. coli rrnB gene
   2409..2445    -  CDS            lacZα (fragment): LacZα fragment of β-galactosidase; lacZ fragment
   2461..2560    +  protein_bind   attL1: mutant version of attL; recombination site for the Gateway® LR reaction LR Clonase™
   6323..6575    +  terminator     NOS terminator: nopaline synthase terminator and poly(A) signal
   6620..6743    +  protein_bind   attR5: mutant version of attR; recombination site for the Gateway® LR reaction LR Clonase™
   6761..6779    -  promoter       T7 promoter: promoter for bacteriophage T7 RNA polymerase
>Addgene plasmid #138121 | pYPQ285-RVR | depositor full sequence | sequence record 266609 | pYPQ285-RVR sequence 6873 bps
TGGACCAGCCAGGACAGAAATGCCTCGACTTCGCTGCTACCCAAGGTTGCCGGGTGACGCACACCGTGGA
AACGGATGAAGGCACGAACCCAGTGGACATAAGCCTGTTCGGTTCGTAAGCTGTAATGCAAGTAGCGTAT
GCGCTCACGCAACTGGTCCAGAACCTTGACCGAACGCAGCGGTGGTAACGGCGCAGTGGCGGTTTTCATG
GCTTGTTATGACTGTTTTTTTGGGGTACAGTCTATGCCTCGGGCATCCAAGCAGCAAGCGCGTTACGCCG
TGGGTCGATGTTTGATGTTATGGAGCAGCAACGATGTTACGCAGCAGGGCAGTCGCCCTAAAACAAAGTT
AAACATCATGAGGGAAGCGGTGATCGCCGAAGTATCGACTCAACTATCAGAGGTAGTTGGCGTCATCGAG
CGCCATCTCGAACCGACGTTGCTGGCCGTACATTTGTACGGCTCCGCAGTGGATGGCGGCCTGAAGCCAC
ACAGTGATATTGATTTGCTGGTTACGGTGACCGTAAGGCTTGATGAAACAACGCGGCGAGCTTTGATCAA
CGACCTTTTGGAAACTTCGGCTTCCCCTGGAGAGAGCGAGATTCTCCGCGCTGTAGAAGTCACCATTGTT
GTGCACGACGACATCATTCCGTGGCGTTATCCAGCTAAGCGCGAACTGCAATTTGGAGAATGGCAGCGCA
ATGACATTCTTGCAGGTATCTTCGAGCCAGCCACGATCGACATTGATCTGGCTATCTTGCTGACAAAAGC
AAGAGAACATAGCGTTGCCTTGGTAGGTCCAGCGGCGGAGGAACTCTTTGATCCGGTTCCTGAACAGGAT
CTATTTGAGGCGCTAAATGAAACCTTAACGCTATGGAACTCGCCGCCCGACTGGGCTGGCGATGAGCGAA
ATGTAGTGCTTACGTTGTCCCGCATTTGGTACAGCGCAGTAACCGGCAAAATCGCGCCGAAGGATGTCGC
TGCCGACTGGGCAATGGAGCGCCTGCCGGCCCAGTATCAGCCCGTCATACTTGAAGCTAGACAGGCTTAT
CTTGGACAAGAAGAAGATCGCTTGGCCTCGCGCGCAGATCAGTTGGAAGAATTTGTCCACTACGTGAAAG
GCGAGATCACCAAGGTAGTCGGCAAATAACCCTCGAGCCACCCATGACCAAAATCCCTTAACGTGAGTTA
CGCGTCGTTCCACTGAGCGTCAGACCCCGTAGAAAAGATCAAAGGATCTTCTTGAGATCCTTTTTTTCTG
CGCGTAATCTGCTGCTTGCAAACAAAAAAACCACCGCTACCAGCGGTGGTTTGTTTGCCGGATCAAGAGC
TACCAACTCTTTTTCCGAAGGTAACTGGCTTCAGCAGAGCGCAGATACCAAATACTGTCCTTCTAGTGTA
GCCGTAGTTAGGCCACCACTTCAAGAACTCTGTAGCACCGCCTACATACCTCGCTCTGCTAATCCTGTTA
CCAGTGGCTGCTGCCAGTGGCGATAAGTCGTGTCTTACCGGGTTGGACTCAAGACGATAGTTACCGGATA
AGGCGCAGCGGTCGGGCTGAACGGGGGGTTCGTGCACACAGCCCAGCTTGGAGCGAACGACCTACACCGA
ACTGAGATACCTACAGCGTGAGCTATGAGAAAGCGCCACGCTTCCCGAAGGGAGAAAGGCGGACAGGTAT
CCGGTAAGCGGCAGGGTCGGAACAGGAGAGCGCACGAGGGAGCTTCCAGGGGGAAACGCCTGGTATCTTT
ATAGTCCTGTCGGGTTTCGCCACCTCTGACTTGAGCGTCGATTTTTGTGATGCTCGTCAGGGGGGCGGAG
CCTATGGAAAAACGCCAGCAACGCGGCCTTTTTACGGTTCCTGGCCTTTTGCTGGCCTTTTGCTCACATG
TTCTTTCCTGCGTTATCCCCTGATTCTGTGGATAACCGTATTACCGCCTTTGAGTGAGCTGATACCGCTC
GCCGCAGCCGAACGACCGAGCGCAGCGAGTCAGTGAGCGAGGAAGCGGAAGAGCGCCCAATACGCAAACC
GCCTCTCCCCGCGCGTTGGCCGATTCATTAATGCAGCTGGCACGACAGGTTTCCCGACTGGAAAGCGGGC
AGTGAGCGCAACGCAATTAATACGCGTACCGCGAGCCAGGAAGAGTTTGTAGAAACGCAAAAAGGCCATC
CGTCAGGATGGCCTTCTGCTTAGTTTGATGCCTGGCAGTTTATGGCGGGCGTCCTGCCCGCCACCCTCCG
GGCCGTTGCTTCACAACGTTCAAATCCGCTCCCGGCGGATTTGTCCTACTCAGGAGAGCGTTCACCGACA
AACAACAGATAAAACGAAAGGCCCAGTCTTCCGACTGAGCCTTTCGTTTTATTTGATGCCTGGCAGTTCC
CTACTCTCGCGTTAACGCTTGCATGGATGTTTTCCCAGTCACGACGTTGTAAAACGACGGCCAGTCTTAA
GCTCGGGCCCCAAATAATGATTTTATTTTGACTGATAGTGACCTGTTCGTTGCAACAAATTGATGAGCAA
TGCTTTTTTATAATGCCAACTTTGTACAAAAAAGCAGGCTCCGAATTCGCCCTTCACCATGGCTCCTAAG
AAGAAGCGGAAGGTTGGTATTCACGGGGTGCCTGCGGCTTACTATGAATCCCTGACCAAACAATACCCTG
TTTCCAAAACAATCCGCAATGAGCTGATTCCTATAGGTAAAACCCTGGATAACATCCGCCAAAATAACAT
CTTGGAATCAGACGTTAAAAGAAAGCAGAATTACGAACATGTCAAAGGTATACTTGATGAATACCACAAA
CAGCTCATAAACGAAGCGTTGGATAACTGTACGCTTCCCTCACTGAAAATAGCGGCTGAGATCTACCTCA
AAAACCAGAAGGAGGTGTCAGACAGAGAAGATTTCAACAAAACCCAGGATCTGTTGCGCAAGGAGGTTGT
GGAGAAACTCAAGGCGCATGAAAATTTTACTAAGATAGGAAAAAAAGATATTCTTGATTTGTTGGAGAAG
CTTCCTAGCATATCCGAGGACGACTACAATGCCCTGGAAAGTTTCAGAAACTTTTACACATACTTCACAT
CGTATAATAAGGTCCGGGAAAATCTGTATAGCGATAAAGAGAAAAGTTCTACTGTTGCGTACAGGCTTAT
CAATGAGAATTTTCCAAAGTTTCTCGACAACGTCAAATCATATCGGTTCGTCAAAACTGCGGGCATTTTG
GCTGACGGATTGGGAGAGGAGGAGCAGGACAGCCTGTTCATAGTGGAGACTTTCAACAAGACATTGACCC
AGGATGGCATTGATACATATAACTCCCAGGTCGGCAAGATAAACTCCTCGATAAACCTCTACAACCAGAA
AAACCAGAAGGCAAACGGCTTCCGGAAAATCCCAAAGATGAAAATGCTTTATAAGCAGATCTTGAGTGAT
CGGGAGGAGTCTTTCATCGATGAATTTCAGTCAGACGAAGTTCTTATCGACAACGTTGAGAGTTACGGCT
CTGTGCTTATTGAGAGCCTCAAGTCGTCAAAGGTTTCTGCATTTTTTGATGCACTTCGGGAGAGTAAAGG
TAAAAACGTTTACGTTAAGAATGACCTGGCGAAAACAGCAATGTCAAACATAGTTTTTGAGAACTGGAGG
ACCTTCGATGACCTTCTGAATCAAGAGTACGATTTGGCGAACGAAAATAAAAAGAAGGACGACAAGTACT
TTGAGAAGAGGCAAAAGGAGCTGAAAAAGAATAAATCGTATTCGTTGGAACATCTTTGCAACCTCTCTGA
GGATTCCTGCAACCTGATAGAAAACTACATCCACCAGATCAGTGACGATATTGAAAACATTATTATTAAC
AATGAAACCTTTTTGCGGATAGTGATTAATGAGCACGATCGCAGTAGAAAACTTGCTAAAAATAGAAAAG
CTGTTAAAGCAATAAAGGATTTCCTTGACAGTATTAAGGTGCTCGAGCGGGAGTTGAAACTGATCAATTC
TTCAGGACAAGAGTTGGAAAAAGACCTTATCGTCTATAGCGCTCACGAGGAACTTCTGGTGGAACTGAAA
CAAGTTGATTCGCTTTATAACATGACGAGGAACTACCTGACCAAAAAGCCCTTTTCTACTGAGAAAGTCA
AACTCAATTTTAATCGGTCGACGCTTCTGCGCGGCTGGGACCGCAACGTGGAGACTGATCGCCTCGGGGT
TCTCTTGCTGAAAGATGGCAAGTATTATCTGGGTATAATGAATACATCAGCAAATAAGGCATTCGTTAAC
CCGCCTGTGGCTAAAACCGAGAAGGTTTTTAAAAAAGTGGACTACAAGCTGTTGCCAGTGCCGAACCAGA
TGTTGCCCAAGGTTTTTTTTGCGAAAAGCAATATTGATTTCTATAATCCATCGAGCGAGATATATTCCAA
CTACAAAAAAGGTACCCATAAAAAGGGTAACATGTTTTCACTTGAGGACTGCCACAACCTGATTGATTTC
TTTAAAGAGAGTATTAGTAAGCACGAAGATTGGAGTAAGTTTGGATTCAAATTTTCTGATACTGCGAGTT
ACAATGATATAAGTGAATTCTATCGGGAAGTCGAAAAACAGGGTTACAAGCTTACGTACACTGACATAGA
TGAAACATACATTAATGACCTGATTGAGCGCAATGAGTTGTACCTGTTTCAGATCTATAACAAAGATTTT
TCCATGTATAGCAAAGGCAAGCTCAACTTGCATACCCTGTATTTTATGATGCTCTTCGATCAAAGGAATA
TCGATGACGTTGTTTATAAGCTGAATGGTGAAGCAGAAGTTTTTTACCGCCCAGCCTCGATCAGTGAAGA
TGAGCTGATCATTCACAAAGCGGGTGAAGAGATTAAGAATAAGAACCCTAATCGGGCCAGGACGAAAGAA
ACTTCAACGTTTTCCTATGATATTGTCAAAGACAAAAGGTACTCGAAGGATAAGTTTACCCTTCACATTC
CCATAACCATGAATTTTGGTGTCGACGAAGTCAAGCGGTTTAACGACGCCGTGAATTCCGCGATCCGGAT
AGACGAGAATGTGAATGTCATTGGGATTGACAGAGGTGAACGCAATCTTCTTTACGTGGTGGTGATAGAC
TCTAAAGGGAATATATTGGAGCAAATTTCTCTGAACTCAATCATTAATAAAGAATACGATATTGAAACAG
ACTATCATGCCCTTCTCGACGAGCGGGAGGGCGGGAGGGATAAAGCACGGAAGGACTGGAACACAGTTGA
GAATATCCGGGACCTCAAAGCCGGATACCTTTCCCAGGTGGTCAATGTTGTCGCAAAATTGGTCTTGAAG
TACAATGCCATTATATGCCTTGAAGATTTGAACTTTGGGTTCAAACGCGGTAGGCAAAAAGTTGAAAAAC
AAGTTTACCAGAAATTCGAAAAGATGCTTATAGATAAGCTCAACTACCTGGTTATTGACAAGAGTAGAGA
GCAGACGTCGCCCAAAGAACTCGGGGGGGCGCTGAATGCGTTGCAACTGACCTCGAAGTTCAAATCGTTC
AAAGAATTGGGGAAACAGTCCGGCGTTATCTATTACGTGCCTGCTTATCTCACGTCTAAGATAGATCCTA
CCACAGGCTTCGCGAATCTTTTTTATATGAAGTGTGAGAATGTCGAGAAGTCTAAGCGGTTTTTCGATGG
ATTTGACTTCATCAGGTTCAATGCGCTCGAAAATGTTTTTGAGTTTGGATTCGACTACCGGAGCTTTACA
CAGAGAGCGTGCGGTATAAACAGTAAATGGACAGTCTGCACAAATGGGGAGAGAATTATAAAGTATAGGA
ACCCCGATAAAAATAACATGTTCGACGAAAAGGTGGTGGTTGTTACTGATGAAATGAAGAACCTGTTTGA
ACAGTACAAAATACCTTATGAGGATGGAAGGAACGTGAAGGACATGATTATTTCAAACGAGGAGGCGGAG
TTCTACCGCAGATTGTACCGCCTGCTTCAGCAGACCCTCCAAATGCGGAATTCGACCTCAGATGGAACGA
GAGATTATATTATATCACCAGTGAAAAACAAGCGCGAGGCGTATTTCAACTCTGAGCTTTCCGATGGTTC
GGTTCCGAAAGACGCAGATGCAAACGGAGCATACAACATCGCAAGGAAAGGGTTGTGGGTGTTGGAACAA
ATCCGCCAGAAATCCGAAGGCGAAAAAATTAACTTGGCTATGACCAATGCTGAGTGGCTTGAATACGCGC
AGACGCACCTTCTGAAGCGTCCTGCTGCCACCAAAAAGGCCGGACAGGCTAAGAAAAAGAAGTGAGACGA
CTAGTGGCGGCCGCCGACGTCCGATCGTTCAAACATTTGGCAATAAAGTTTCTTAAGATTGAATCCTGTT
GCCGGTCTTGCGATGATTATCATATAATTTCTGTTGAATTACGTTAAGCATGTAATAATTAACATGTAAT
GCATGACGTTATTTATGAGATGGGTTTTTATGATTAGAGTCCCGCAATTATACATTTAATACGCGATAGA
AAACAAAATATAGCGCGCAAACTAGGATAAATTATCGCGCGCGGTGTCATCTATGTTACTAGATCGGGAA
TTGATCCCCCCTCGACAGCTTCCGGAAAGGGCGAATTCGCAACTTTGTATACAAAAGTTGAACGAGAAAC
GTAAAATGATATAAATATCAATATATTAAATTAGATTTTGCATAAAAAACAGACTACATAATACTGTAAA
ACACAACATATCCAGTCACTATGCCATCCAGCTGATATCCCCTATAGTGAGTCGTATTACATGGTCATAG
CTGTTTCCTGGCAGCTCTGGCCCGTGTCTCAAAATCTCTGATGTTACATTGCACAAGATAAAAATATATC
ATCATGCCTCCTC
