Features (pLannotate 1.2.2; 12 found; start..end, strand, type, name):
     96..119     +  promoter       Pc promoter (fragment): intI1 (promoter lies within the coding sequence); class 1 integron promoter
    295..351     +  CDS            GmR (fragment): gentamycin acetyltransferase; aacC1; confers resistance to gentamycin
    358..1149    +  CDS            SmR: aminoglycoside adenylyltransferase (Murphy, 1985); aadA; confers resistance to spectinomycin and streptomycin
   1242..1830    +  rep_origin     ori: high-copy-number ColE1/pMB1/pBR322/pUC origin of replication
   2013..2105    +  CDS            lacI (fragment): lac repressor; lacI; The lac repressor binds to the lac operator to inhibit transcription in E. coli. This inhibition can be relieved by adding lactose or isopropyl-β-D-thiogalactopyranoside (IPTG).
   2160..2187    -  terminator     rrnB T2 terminator: transcription terminator T2 from the E. coli rrnB gene
   2319..2362    +  terminator     rrnB T1 terminator: Escherichia coli rrnB; transcription terminator T1 from the E. coli rrnB gene
   2409..2445    -  CDS            lacZα (fragment): LacZα fragment of β-galactosidase; lacZ fragment
   2461..2560    +  protein_bind   attL1: mutant version of attL; recombination site for the Gateway® LR reaction LR Clonase™
   6323..6575    +  terminator     NOS terminator: nopaline synthase terminator and poly(A) signal
   6620..6743    +  protein_bind   attR5: mutant version of attR; recombination site for the Gateway® LR reaction LR Clonase™
   6761..6779    -  promoter       T7 promoter: promoter for bacteriophage T7 RNA polymerase
>Addgene plasmid #138121 | pYPQ285-RVR | addgene full sequence | sequence record 272079 | Addgene NGS Result
TGGACCAGCCAGGACAGAAATGCCTCGACTTCGCTGCTACCCAAGGTTGCCGGGTGACGCACACCGTGGA
AACGGATGAAGGCACGAACCCAGTGGACATAAGCCTGTTCGGTTCGTAAGCTGTAATGCAAGTAGCGTAT
GCGCTCACGCAACTGGTCCAGAACCTTGACCGAACGCAGCGGTGGTAACGGCGCAGTGGCGGTTTTCATG
GCTTGTTATGACTGTTTTTTTGGGGTACAGTCTATGCCTCGGGCATCCAAGCAGCAAGCGCGTTACGCCG
TGGGTCGATGTTTGATGTTATGGAGCAGCAACGATGTTACGCAGCAGGGCAGTCGCCCTAAAACAAAGTT
AAACATTATGAGGGAAGCGGTGATCGCCGAAGTATCGACTCAACTATCAGAGGTAGTTGGCGTCATCGAG
CGCCATCTCGAACCGACGTTGCTGGCCGTACATTTGTACGGCTCCGCAGTGGATGGCGGCCTGAAGCCAC
ACAGTGATATTGATTTGCTGGTTACGGTGACCGTAAGGCTTGATGAAACAACGCGGCGAGCTTTGATCAA
CGACCTTTTGGAAACTTCGGCTTCCCCTGGAGAGAGCGAGATTCTCCGCGCTGTAGAAGTCACCATTGTT
GTGCACGACGACATCATTCCGTGGCGTTATCCAGCTAAGCGCGAACTGCAATTTGGAGAATGGCAGCGCA
ATGACATTCTTGCAGGTATCTTCGAGCCAGCCACGATCGACATTGATCTGGCTATCTTGCTGACAAAAGC
AAGAGAACATAGCGTTGCCTTGGTAGGTCCAGCGGCGGAGGAACTCTTTGATCCGGTTCCTGAACAGGAT
CTATTTGAGGCGCTAAATGAAACCTTAACGCTATGGAACTCGCCGCCCGACTGGGCTGGCGATGAGCGAA
ATGTAGTGCTTACGTTGTCCCGCATTTGGTACAGCGCAGTAACCGGCAAAATCGCGCCGAAGGATGTCGC
TGCCGACTGGGCAATGGAGCGCCTGCCGGCCCAGTATCAGCCCGTCATACTTGAAGCTAGACAGGCTTAT
CTTGGACAAGAAGAAGATCGCTTGGCCTCGCGCGCAGATCAGTTGGAAGAATTTGTCCACTACGTGAAAG
GCGAGATCACCAAGGTAGTCGGCAAATAACCCTCGAGCCACCCATGACCAAAATCCCTTAACGTGAGTTA
CGCGTCGTTCCACTGAGCGTCAGACCCCGTAGAAAAGATCAAAGGATCTTCTTGAGATCCTTTTTTTCTG
CGCGTAATCTGCTGCTTGCAAACAAAAAAACCACCGCTACCAGCGGTGGTTTGTTTGCCGGATCAAGAGC
TACCAACTCTTTTTCCGAAGGTAACTGGCTTCAGCAGAGCGCAGATACCAAATACTGTTCTTCTAGTGTA
GCCGTAGTTAGGCCACCACTTCAAGAACTCTGTAGCACCGCCTACATACCTCGCTCTGCTAATCCTGTTA
CCAGTGGCTGCTGCCAGTGGCGATAAGTCGTGTCTTACCGGGTTGGACTCAAGACGATAGTTACCGGATA
AGGCGCAGCGGTCGGGCTGAACGGGGGGTTCGTGCACACAGCCCAGCTTGGAGCGAACGACCTACACCGA
ACTGAGATACCTACAGCGTGAGCTATGAGAAAGCGCCACGCTTCCCGAAGGGAGAAAGGCGGACAGGTAT
CCGGTAAGCGGCAGGGTCGGAACAGGAGAGCGCACGAGGGAGCTTCCAGGGGGAAACGCCTGGTATCTTT
ATAGTCCTGTCGGGTTTCGCCACCTCTGACTTGAGCGTCGATTTTTGTGATGCTCGTCAGGGGGGCGGAG
CCTATGGAAAAACGCCAGCAACGCGGCCTTTTTACGGTTCCTGGCCTTTTGCTGGCCTTTTGCTCACATG
TTCTTTCCTGCGTTATCCCCTGATTCTGTGGATAACCGTATTACCGCCTTTGAGTGAGCTGATACCGCTC
GCCGCAGCCGAACGACCGAGCGCAGCGAGTCAGTGAGCGAGGAAGCGGAAGAGCGCCCAATACGCAAACC
GCCTCTCCCCGCGCGTTGGCCGATTCATTAATGCAGCTGGCACGACAGGTTTCCCGACTGGAAAGCGGGC
AGTGAGCGCAACGCAATTAATACGCGTACCGCGAGCCAGGAAGAGTTTGTAGAAACGCAAAAAGGCCATC
CGTCAGGATGGCCTTCTGCTTAGTTTGATGCCTGGCAGTTTATGGCGGGCGTCCTGCCCGCCACCCTCCG
GGCCGTTGCTTCACAACGTTCAAATCCGCTCCCGGCGGATTTGTCCTACTCAGGAGAGCGTTCACCGACA
AACAACAGATAAAACGAAAGGCCCAGTCTTCCGACTGAGCCTTTCGTTTTATTTGATGCCTGGCAGTTCC
CTACTCTCGCGTTAACGCTTGCATGGATGTTTTCCCAGTCACGACGTTGTAAAACGACGGCCAGTCTTAA
GCTCGGGCCCCAAATAATGATTTTATTTTGACTGATAGTGACCTGTTCGTTGCAACAAATTGATGAGCAA
TGCTTTTTTATAATGCCAACTTTGTACAAAAAAGCAGGCTCCGAATTCGCCCTTCACCATGGCTCCTAAG
AAGAAGCGGAAGGTTGGTATTCACGGGGTGCCTGCGGCTTACTATGAATCCCTGACCAAACAATACCCTG
TTTCCAAAACAATCCGCAATGAGCTGATTCCTATAGGTAAAACCCTGGATAACATCCGCCAAAATAACAT
CTTGGAATCAGACGTTAAAAGAAAGCAGAATTACGAACATGTCAAAGGTATACTTGATGAATACCACAAA
CAGCTCATAAACGAAGCGTTGGATAACTGTACGCTTCCCTCACTGAAAATAGCGGCTGAGATCTACCTCA
AAAACCAGAAGGAGGTGTCAGACAGAGAAGATTTCAACAAAACCCAGGATCTGTTGCGCAAGGAGGTTGT
GGAGAAACTCAAGGCGCATGAAAATTTTACTAAGATAGGAAAAAAAGATATTCTTGATTTGTTGGAGAAG
CTTCCTAGCATATCCGAGGACGACTACAATGCCCTGGAAAGTTTCAGAAACTTTTACACATACTTCACAT
CGTATAATAAGGTCCGGGAAAATCTGTATAGCGATAAAGAGAAAAGTTCTACTGTTGCGTACAGGCTTAT
CAATGAGAATTTTCCAAAGTTTCTCGACAACGTCAAATCATATCGGTTCGTCAAAACTGCGGGCATTTTG
GCTGACGGATTGGGAGAGGAGGAGCAGGACAGCCTGTTCATAGTGGAGACTTTCAACAAGACATTGACCC
AGGATGGCATTGATACATATAACTCCCAGGTCGGCAAGATAAACTCCTCGATAAACCTCTACAACCAGAA
AAACCAGAAGGCAAACGGCTTCCGGAAAATCCCAAAGATGAAAATGCTTTATAAGCAGATCTTGAGTGAT
CGGGAGGAGTCTTTCATCGATGAATTTCAGTCAGACGAAGTTCTTATCGACAACGTTGAGAGTTACGGCT
CTGTGCTTATTGAGAGCCTCAAGTCGTCAAAGGTTTCTGCATTTTTTGATGCACTTCGGGAGAGTAAAGG
TAAAAACGTTTACGTTAAGAATGACCTGGCGAAAACAGCAATGTCAAACATAGTTTTTGAGAACTGGAGG
ACCTTCGATGACCTTCTGAATCAAGAGTACGATTTGGCGAACGAAAATAAAAAGAAGGACGACAAGTACT
TTGAGAAGAGGCAAAAGGAGCTGAAAAAGAATAAATCGTATTCGTTGGAACATCTTTGCAACCTCTCTGA
GGATTCCTGCAACCTGATAGAAAACTACATCCACCAGATCAGTGACGATATTGAAAACATTATTATTAAC
AATGAAACCTTTTTGCGGATAGTGATTAATGAGCACGATCGCAGTAGAAAACTTGCTAAAAATAGAAAAG
CTGTTAAAGCAATAAAGGATTTCCTTGACAGTATTAAGGTGCTCGAGCGGGAGTTGAAACTGATCAATTC
TTCAGGACAAGAGTTGGAAAAAGACCTTATCGTCTATAGCGCTCACGAGGAACTTCTGGTGGAACTGAAA
CAAGTTGATTCGCTTTATAACATGACGAGGAACTACCTGACCAAAAAGCCCTTTTCTACTGAGAAAGTCA
AACTCAATTTTAATCGGTCGACGCTTCTGCGCGGCTGGGACCGCAACGTGGAGACTGATCGCCTCGGGGT
TCTCTTGCTGAAAGATGGCAAGTATTATCTGGGTATAATGAATACATCAGCAAATAAGGCATTCGTTAAC
CCGCCTGTGGCTAAAACCGAGAAGGTTTTTAAAAAAGTGGACTACAAGCTGTTGCCAGTGCCGAACCAGA
TGTTGCCCAAGGTTTTTTTTGCGAAAAGCAATATTGATTTCTATAATCCATCGAGCGAGATATATTCCAA
CTACAAAAAAGGTACCCATAAAAAGGGTAACATGTTTTCACTTGAGGACTGCCACAACCTGATTGATTTC
TTTAAAGAGAGTATTAGTAAGCACGAAGATTGGAGTAAGTTTGGATTCAAATTTTCTGATACTGCGAGTT
ACAATGATATAAGTGAATTCTATCGGGAAGTCGAAAAACAGGGTTACAAGCTTACGTACACTGACATAGA
TGAAACATACATTAATGACCTGATTGAGCGCAATGAGTTGTACCTGTTTCAGATCTATAACAAAGATTTT
TCCATGTATAGCAAAGGCAAGCTCAACTTGCATACCCTGTATTTTATGATGCTCTTCGATCAAAGGAATA
TCGATGACGTTGTTTATAAGCTGAATGGTGAAGCAGAAGTTTTTTACCGCCCAGCCTCGATCAGTGAAGA
TGAGCTGATCATTCACAAAGCGGGTGAAGAGATTAAGAATAAGAACCCTAATCGGGCCAGGACGAAAGAA
ACTTCAACGTTTTCCTATGATATTGTCAAAGACAAAAGGTACTCGAAGGATAAGTTTACCCTTCACATTC
CCATAACCATGAATTTTGGTGTCGACGAAGTCAAGCGGTTTAACGACGCCGTGAATTCCGCGATCCGGAT
AGACGAGAATGTGAATGTCATTGGGATTGACAGAGGTGAACGCAATCTTCTTTACGTGGTGGTGATAGAC
TCTAAAGGGAATATATTGGAGCAAATTTCTCTGAACTCAATCATTAATAAAGAATACGATATTGAAACAG
ACTATCATGCCCTTCTCGACGAGCGGGAGGGCGGGAGGGATAAAGCACGGAAGGACTGGAACACAGTTGA
GAATATCCGGGACCTCAAAGCCGGATACCTTTCCCAGGTGGTCAATGTTGTCGCAAAATTGGTCTTGAAG
TACAATGCCATTATATGCCTTGAAGATTTGAACTTTGGGTTCAAACGCGGTAGGCAAAAAGTTGAAAAAC
AAGTTTACCAGAAATTCGAAAAGATGCTTATAGATAAGCTCAACTACCTGGTTATTGACAAGAGTAGAGA
GCAGACGTCGCCCAAAGAACTCGGGGGGGCGCTGAATGCGTTGCAACTGACCTCGAAGTTCAAATCGTTC
AAAGAATTGGGGAAACAGTCCGGCGTTATCTATTACGTGCCTGCTTATCTCACGTCTAAGATAGATCCTA
CCACAGGCTTCGCGAATCTTTTTTATATGAAGTGTGAGAATGTCGAGAAGTCTAAGCGGTTTTTCGATGG
ATTTGACTTCATCAGGTTCAATGCGCTCGAAAATGTTTTTGAGTTTGGATTCGACTACCGGAGCTTTACA
CAGAGAGCGTGCGGTATAAACAGTAAATGGACAGTCTGCACAAATGGGGAGAGAATTATAAAGTATAGGA
ACCCCGATAAAAATAACATGTTCGACGAAAAGGTGGTGGTTGTTACTGATGAAATGAAGAACCTGTTTGA
ACAGTACAAAATACCTTATGAGGATGGAAGGAACGTGAAGGACATGATTATTTCAAACGAGGAGGCGGAG
TTCTACCGCAGATTGTACCGCCTGCTTCAGCAGACCCTCCAAATGCGGAATTCGACCTCAGATGGAACGA
GAGATTATATTATATCACCAGTGAAAAACAAGCGCGAGGCGTATTTCAACTCTGAGCTTTCCGATGGTTC
GGTTCCGAAAGACGCAGATGCAAACGGAGCATACAACATCGCAAGGAAAGGGTTGTGGGTGTTGGAACAA
ATCCGCCAGAAATCCGAAGGCGAAAAAATTAACTTGGCTATGACCAATGCTGAGTGGCTTGAATACGCGC
AGACGCACCTTCTGAAGCGTCCTGCTGCCACCAAAAAGGCCGGACAGGCTAAGAAAAAGAAGTGAGACGA
CTAGTGGCGGCCGCCGACGTCCGATCGTTCAAACATTTGGCAATAAAGTTTCTTAAGATTGAATCCTGTT
GCCGGTCTTGCGATGATTATCATATAATTTCTGTTGAATTACGTTAAGCATGTAATAATTAACATGTAAT
GCATGACGTTATTTATGAGATGGGTTTTTATGATTAGAGTCCCGCAATTATACATTTAATACGCGATAGA
AAACAAAATATAGCGCGCAAACTAGGATAAATTATCGCGCGCGGTGTCATCTATGTTACTAGATCGGGAA
TTGATCCCCCCTCGACAGCTTCCGGAAAGGGCGAATTCGCAACTTTGTATACAAAAGTTGAACGAGAAAC
GTAAAATGATATAAATATCAATATATTAAATTAGATTTTGCATAAAAAACAGACTACATAATACTGTAAA
ACACAACATATCCAGTCACTATGCCATCCAGCTGATATCCCCTATAGTGAGTCGTATTACATGGTCATAG
CTGTTTCCTGGCAGCTCTGGCCCGTGTCTCAAAATCTCTGATGTTACATTGCACAAGATAAAAATATATC
ATCATGCCTCCTC
